>Addgene plasmid #128315 | pAAV-Ef1a-fDIO-GCaMP6f | addgene full sequence | sequence record 257198 | Addgene NGS Result
CCTGCAGGCAGCTGCGCGCTCGCTCGCTCACTGAGGCCGCCCGGGCGTCGGGCGACCTTTGGTCGCCCGG
CCTCAGTGAGCGAGCGAGCGCGCAGAGAGGGAGTGGCCAACTCCATCACTAGGGGTTCCTGCGGCCGCAC
GCGTAAGCTTTGCAAAGATGGATAAAGTTTTAAACAGAGAGGAATCTTTGCAGCTAATGGACCTTCTAGG
TCTTGAAAGGAGTGGGAATTGGCTCCGGTGCCCGTCAGTGGGCAGAGCGCACATCGCCCACAGTCCCCGA
GAAGTTGGGGGGAGGGGTCGGCAATTGAACCGGTGCCTAGAGAAGGTGGCGCGGGGTAAACTGGGAAAGT
GATGTCGTGTACTGGCTCCGCCTTTTTCCCGAGGGTGGGGGAGAACCGTATATAAGTGCAGTAGTCGCCG
TGAACGTTCTTTTTCGCAACGGGTTTGCCGCCAGAACACAGGTAAGTGCCGTGTGTGGTTCCCGCGGGCC
TGGCCTCTTTACGGGTTATGGCCCTTGCGTGCCTTGAATTACTTCCACCTGGCTGCAGTACGTGATTCTT
GATCCCGAGCTTCGGGTTGGAAGTGGGTGGGAGAGTTCGAGGCCTTGCGCTTAAGGAGCCCCTTCGCCTC
GTGCTTGAGTTGAGGCCTGGCCTGGGCGCTGGGGCCGCCGCGTGCGAATCTGGTGGCACCTTCGCGCCTG
TCTCGCTGCTTTCGATAAGTCTCTAGCCATTTAAAATTTTTGATGACCTGCTGCGACGCTTTTTTTCTGG
CAAGATAGTCTTGTAAATGCGGGCCAAGATCTGCACACTGGTATTTCGGTTTTTGGGGCCGCGGGCGGCG
ACGGGGCCCGTGCGTCCCAGCGCACATGTTCGGCGAGGCGGGGCCTGCGAGCGCGGCCACCGAGAATCGG
ACGGGGGTAGTCTCAAGCTGGCCGGCCTGCTCTGGTGCCTGGCCTCGCGCCGCCGTGTATCGCCCCGCCC
TGGGCGGCAAGGCTGGCCCGGTCGGCACCAGTTGCGTGAGCGGAAAGATGGCCGCTTCCCGGCCCTGCTG
CAGGGAGCTCAAAATGGAGGACGCGGCGCTCGGGAGAGCGGGCGGGTGAGTCACCCACACAAAGGAAAAG
GGCCTTTCCGTCCTCAGCCGTCGCTTCATGTGACTCCACGGAGTACCGGGCGCCGTCCAGGCACCTCGAT
TAGTTCTCGAGCTTTTGGAGTACGTCGTCTTTAGGTTGGGGGGAGGGGTTTTATGCGATGGAGTTTCCCC
ACACTGAGTGGGTGGAGACTGAAGTTAGGCCAGCTTGGCACTTGATGTAATTCTCCTTGGAATTTGCCCT
TTTTGAGTTTGGATCTTGGTTCATTCTCAAGCCTCAGACAGTGGTTCAAAGTTTTTTTCTTCCATTTCAG
GTGTCGTGAGGTACCGGATCCTCTAGAGTCGACTCCGGAGAAGTTCCTATTCTCTAGAAAGTATAGGAAC
TTCGCAGAATGGTAGCTGGATTGTAGCTGCTATTAGCAATATGAAACCTCTTAGAAGTTCCTATTCTTCA
AAAGGTATAGGAACTTCGGCGCGGCCGCTCACTTCGCTGTCATCATTTGTACAAACTCTTCGTAGTTTAC
CTGACCATCCCCATCGATGTCTGCTTCCCTGATCATTTCATCAACCTCTTCATCTGTTAACTTCTCTCCA
AGGTTTGTCATCACGTGGCGAAGCTCTGCTGCACTGATGTAGCCATTGCCATCCTTATCAAACACACCGA
ACGCTTCTCTAATTTCTTCTTCCGTGTCCCTGTATTTCATTTTTCTTGCCATCATTGTCAGGAACTCAGG
GAAGTCGATTGTGCCGTCACCGTCGGCATCTACTTCATTGATCATGTCCTGCAGCTCTGCTTCTGTGGGG
TTCTGCCCCAGAGACCGCATCACCGTCCCCAGCTCCTTGGTTGTTATTGTCCCATCCCCGTCCTTGTCAA
ATAGGGAGAATTCCTCTTTAAATTCTGCGATCTGCTCTTCAGTCAGTTGGTCCGGCAGGTTGTACTCCAG
CTTGTGCCCCAGGATGTTGCCGTCCTCCTTGAAGTCGATGCCCTTCAGCTCGATGCGGTTCACCAGGGTG
TCGCCCTCGAACTTCACCTCGGCGCGGGTCTTGTAGTTGCCGTCGTCCTTGAAGAAGATGGTGCGCTCCT
GGATGTAGCCTTCGGGCATGGCGGACTTGAAGAAGTCGTGCTGCTTCATGTGGTCGGGGTAGCGGCTGAA
GCACTGCACGCCGTAGGTCAGGGTGGTCACGAGGGTGGGCCAGGGCACGGGCAGCTTGCCGGTGGTGCAG
ATGAACTTCAGGGTCAGCTTGCCGTAGGTGGCATCGCCCTCACCCTCGCCGGACACGCTGAACTTGTGGC
CGTTTACGTCGCCGTCCAGCTCGACCAGGATGGGCACCACCCCGGTGAACAGCTCCTCGCCCTTGCTCAC
CATGCTCCCTCCGGTACCGCCCTTGTACAGCTCGTCCATGCCGAGAGTGATCCCGGCGGCGGTCACGAAC
TCCAGCAGGACCATGTGATCGCGCTTCTCGTTGGGGTCTTTCGAAAGTTTGGACTGCACGCTCAGGTAGT
GGTTGTCGGGCAGCAGCACGGGGCCGTCGCCGATGGGGGTGTTCTGCTGGTAGTGGTAGGCGAGCTGCAC
GCCGCCGTCCTCGATGTTGTGGCGGATCTTGAAGTTCGCCTTGATGCCGTTCTTCTGCTTGTCGGCCTTG
ATATAGACGTTCTCGAGTGAGCTCAGCCGACCTATAGCTCTGACTGCGTGACCTGTCTTATTCCACTTAC
GACGTGATGAGTCGACCATGGTGGCGAGATCCTTATCGTCATCGTCGTACAGATCCCGACCCATTTGCTG
TCCACCAGTCATGCTAGCCATACCATGATGATGATGATGATGAGAACCCATGGTGGCGAGATCTAGCGAA
GTTCCTATACTTTCTAGAGAATAGGAACTTCTTGCCTTAACCCAGAAATTATCACTGTTATTCTTTAGAA
TGGTGCAAAGAGAAGTTCCTATACCTTTTGAAGAATAGGAACTTCGAATTCGATATCAAGCTTATCGATA
ATCAACCTCTGGATTACAAAATTTGTGAAAGATTGACTGGTATTCTTAACTATGTTGCTCCTTTTACGCT
ATGTGGATACGCTGCTTTAATGCCTTTGTATCATGCTATTGCTTCCCGTATGGCTTTCATTTTCTCCTCC
TTGTATAAATCCTGGTTGCTGTCTCTTTATGAGGAGTTGTGGCCCGTTGTCAGGCAACGTGGCGTGGTGT
GCACTGTGTTTGCTGACGCAACCCCCACTGGTTGGGGCATTGCCACCACCTGTCAGCTCCTTTCCGGGAC
TTTCGCTTTCCCCCTCCCTATTGCCACGGCGGAACTCATCGCCGCCTGCCTTGCCCGCTGCTGGACAGGG
GCTCGGCTGTTGGGCACTGACAATTCCGTGGTGTTGTCGGGGAAATCATCGTCCTTTCCTTGGCTGCTCG
CCTATGTTGCCACCTGGATTCTGCGCGGGACGTCCTTCTGCTACGTCCCTTCGGCCCTCAATCCAGCGGA
CCTTCCTTCCCGCGGCCTGCTGCCGGCTCTGCGGCCTCTTCCGCGTCTTCGCCTTCGCCCTCAGACGAGT
CGGATCTCCCTTTGGGCCGCCTCCCCGCATCGATACCGAGCGCTGCTCGAGAGATCTACGGGTGGCATCC
CTGTGACCCCTCCCCAGTGCCTCTCCTGGCCCTGGAAGTTGCCACTCCAGTGCCCACCAGCCTTGTCCTA
ATAAAATTAAGTTGCATCATTTTGTCTGACTAGGTGTCCTTCTATAATATTATGGGGTGGAGGGGGGTGG
TATGGAGCAAGGGGCAAGTTGGGAAGACAACCTGTAGGGCCTGCGGGGTCTATTGGGAACCAAGCTGGAG
TGCAGTGGCACAATCTTGGCTCACTGCAATCTCCGCCTCCTGGGTTCAAGCGATTCTCCTGCCTCAGCCT
CCCGAGTTGTTGGGATTCCAGGCATGCATGACCAGGCTCAGCTAATTTTTGTTTTTTTGGTAGAGACGGG
GTTTCACCATATTGGCCAGGCTGGTCTCCAACTCCTAATCTCAGGTGATCTACCCACCTTGGCCTCCCAA
ATTGCTGGGATTACAGGCGTGAACCACTGCTCCCTTCCCTGTCCTTCTGATTTTGTAGGTAACCACGTGC
GGACCGAGCGGCCGCAGGAACCCCTAGTGATGGAGTTGGCCACTCCCTCTCTGCGCGCTCGCTCGCTCAC
TGAGGCCGGGCGACCAAAGGTCGCCCGACGCCCGGGCTTTGCCCGGGCGGCCTCAGTGAGCGAGCGAGCG
CGCAGCTGCCTGCAGGGGCGCCTGATGCGGTATTTTCTCCTTACGCATCTGTGCGGTATTTCACACCGCA
TA
[95 nt withheld, positions 4413-4507]
T
[46 nt withheld, positions 4509-4554]
C
[141 nt withheld, positions 4556-4696]
CCTTTGACGTTGGAGTCCACGTTCTTT
[37 nt withheld, positions 4724-4760]
ACTCTATCTCGGGCTATTCTTTTGATTTATAAGGGATTTTGCCGATTTCGGTCTATTGGTTAAAAAATGA
GCTGATTTAACAAAAATTTAACGCGAATTTTAACAAAATATTAACGTTTACAATTTTATGGTGCACTCTC
AGTACAATCTGCTCTGATGCCGCATAGTTAAGCCAGCCCCGACACCCGCCAACACCCGCTGACGCGCCCT
GACGGGCTTGTCTGCTCCCGGCATCCGCTTACAGACAAGCTGTGACCGTCTCCGGGAGCTGCATGTGTCA
GAGGTTTTCACCGTCATCACCGAAACGCGCGAGACGAAAGGGCCTCGTGATACGCCTATTTTTATAGGTT
AATGTCATGATAATAATGGTTTCTTAGACGTCAGGTGGCACTTTTCGGGGAAATGTGCGCGGAACCCCTA
TTTGTTTATTTTTCTAAATACATTCAAATATGTATCCGCTCATGAGACAATAACCCTGATAAATGCTTCA
ATAATATTGAAAAAGGAAGAGTATGAGTATTCAACATTTCCGTGTCGCCCTTATTCCCTTTTTTGCGGCA
TTTTGCCTTCCTGTTTTTGCTCACCCAGAAACGCTGGTGAAAGTAAAAGATGCTGAAGATCAGTTGGGTG
CACGAGTGGGTTACATCGAACTGGATCTCAACAGCGGTAAGATCCTTGAGAGTTTTCGCCCCGAAGAACG
TTTTCCAATGATGAGCACTTTTAAAGTTCTGCTATGTGGCGCGGTATTATCCCGTATTGACGCCGGGCAA
GAGCAACTCGGTCGCCGCATACACTATTCTCAGAATGACTTGGTTGAGTACTCACCAGTCACAGAAAAGC
ATCTTACGGATGGCATGACAGTAAGAGAATTATGCAGTGCTGCCATAACCATGAGTGATAACACTGCGGC
CAACTTACTTCTGACAACGATCGGAGGACCGAAGGAGCTAACCGCTTTTTTGCACAACATGGGGGATCAT
GTAACTCGCCTTGATCGTTGGGAACCGGAGCTGAATGAAGCCATACCAAACGACGAGCGTGACACCACGA
TGCCTGTAGCAATGGCAACAACGTTGCGCAAACTATTAACTGGCGAACTACTTACTCTAGCTTCCCGGCA
ACAATTAATAGACTGGATGGAGGCGGATAAAGTTGCAGGACCACTTCTGCGCTCGGCCCTTCCGGCTGGC
TGGTTTATTGCTGATAAATCTGGAGCCGGTGAGCGTGGGTCTCGCGGTATCATTGCAGCACTGGGGCCAG
ATGGTAAGCCCTCCCGTATCGTAGTTATCTACACGACGGGGAGTCAGGCAACTATGGATGAACGAAATAG
ACAGATCGCTGAGATAGGTGCCTCACTGATTAAGCATTGGTAACTGTCAGACCAAGTTTACTCATATATA
CTTTAGATTGATTTAAAACTTCATTTTTAATTTAAAAGGATCTAGGTGAAGATCCTTTTTGATAATCTCA
TGACCAAAATCCCTTAACGTGAGTTTTCGTTCCACTGAGCGTCAGACCCCGTAGAAAAGATCAAAGGATC
TTCTTGAGATCCTTTTTTTCTGCGCGTAATCTGCTGCTTGCAAACAAAAAAACCACCGCTACCAGCGGTG
GTTTGTTTGCCGGATCAAGAGCTACCAACTCTTTTTCCGAAGGTAACTGGCTTCAGCAGAGCGCAGATAC
CAAATACTGTTCTTCTAGTGTAGCCGTAGTTAGGCCACCACTTCAAGAACTCTGTAGCACCGCCTACATA
CCTCGCTCTGCTAATCCTGTTACCAGTGGCTGCTGCCAGTGGCGATAAGTCGTGTCTTACCGGGTTGGAC
TCAAGACGATAGTTACCGGATAAGGCGCAGCGGTCGGGCTGAACGGGGGGTTCGTGCACACAGCCCAGCT
TGGAGCGAACGACCTACACCGAACTGAGATACCTACAGCGTGAGCTATGAGAAAGCGCCACGCTTCCCGA
AGGGAGAAAGGCGGACAGGTATCCGGTAAGCGGCAGGGTCGGAACAGGAGAGCGCACGAGGGAGCTTCCA
GGGGGAAACGCCTGGTATCTTTATAGTCCTGTCGGGTTTCGCCACCTCTGACTTGAGCGTCGATTTTTGT
GATGCTCGTCAGGGGGGCGGAGCCTATGGAAAAACGCCAGCAACGCGGCCTTTTTACGGTTCCTGGCCTT
TTGCTGGCCTTTTGCTCACATGT
Features (pLannotate 1.2.2; 21 found; start..end, strand, type, name):
     12..39      +  repeat_region  AAV2 ITR (fragment): inverted terminal repeat of adeno-associated virus serotype 2 inverted
     68..95      +  repeat_region  AAV2 ITR (fragment): inverted terminal repeat of adeno-associated virus serotype 2 inverted
    158..224     +  CDS            small t antigen (fragment): SV40 (simian virus 40) small t antigen
    231..1409    +  promoter       EF-1α promoter: strong constitutive promoter for human elongation factor EF-1α
   1416..1433    +  misc_feature   MCS (fragment): pUC18/19 multiple cloning site
   1440..1473    +  protein_bind   FRT (minimal): supports FLP-mediated excision but not integration (Turan and Bode, 2011) FLP recombinase from the Saccharomyces cerevisiae 2μ plasmid
   1474..1523    -  intron         β-globin intron (fragment): internally truncated intron from human β-globin
   1569..2921    -  CDS            GCaMP6f: improved fluorescent protein-based calcium sensor (Chen et al., 2013)
   2938..2971    -  protein_bind   FRT (minimal): supports FLP-mediated excision but not integration (Turan and Bode, 2011) FLP recombinase from the Saccharomyces cerevisiae 2μ plasmid
   2972..3022    -  intron         β-globin intron (fragment): internally truncated intron from human β-globin
   3056..3080    +  misc_feature   MCS (fragment): pBluescript multiple cloning site
   3080..3668    +  misc_feature   WPRE: woodchuck hepatitis virus posttranscriptional regulatory element
   3700..4176    +  polyA_signal   hGH poly(A) signal: human growth hormone polyadenylation signal
   4216..4356    +  repeat_region  AAV2 ITR: inverted terminal repeat of adeno-associated virus serotype 2 inverted
   4361..4412    -  misc_feature   bom (fragment): basis of mobility region from pBR322
   4431..4886    +  rep_origin     f1 ori (sequence partly withheld): f1 bacteriophage origin of replication; arrow indicates direction of (+) strand synthesis
   4887..4936    -  misc_feature   bom (fragment): basis of mobility region from pBR322
   5038..5073    -  CDS            rop (fragment): Rop protein, which maintains plasmids at low copy number; rop
   5168..5272    +  promoter       AmpR promoter: bla
   5273..6133    +  CDS            AmpR: β-lactamase; bla; confers resistance to ampicillin, carbenicillin, and related antibiotics
   6304..6892    +  rep_origin     ori: high-copy-number ColE1/pMB1/pBR322/pUC origin of replication
