[The description below was written by a language model from this plasmid's Addgene catalogue record and pLannotate feature annotations shown in this document.]
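Description:
pAAV-Ef1a-fDIO-GCaMP6f is an adeno-associated virus transfer plasmid for Flp recombinase-dependent expression of the genetically encoded calcium indicator GCaMP6f in mammalian cells. It was built on the pAAV-Ef1a-fDIO backbone by removing the EYFP coding sequence and replacing it with the synthetic GCaMP6f cDNA; both cloning sites were destroyed in the process. In bacteria the plasmid replicates from a high-copy ColE1/pUC-type origin and is selected with ampicillin through the bla gene. An f1 phage origin is also present.

The expression cassette lies between AAV2 inverted terminal repeats, which allow the intervening DNA to be packaged into AAV particles. The left ITR is annotated only as short fragments in the sequenced record, whereas the right one is detected in full. The human EF-1α promoter sits upstream of the GCaMP6f open reading frame, which is placed in the reverse orientation relative to the promoter and is therefore not expressed in its starting state. The feature table marks one minimal FRT site on each side of the insert, in opposite orientations. The short adjacent sequences called as β-globin intron fragments may be incidental matches, or could correspond to a second, variant recombination site of the kind used in double-inverted designs, though the record does not say. Flp activity inverts the coding sequence into the sense orientation, so that the sensor, which carries an N-terminal His tag, is made only in Flp-expressing cells. A WPRE downstream boosts transcript stability and expression, and the human growth hormone polyadenylation signal terminates the message.

The construct is suited to calcium imaging or fiber photometry of neuronal activity in genetically defined, Flp-expressing cell populations. The associated study examined locus coeruleus dynamics during feeding.
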