Addgene plasmid #128315: pAAV-Ef1a-fDIO-GCaMP6f
Purpose: Expresses GCaMP6f under control of eukaryotic Ef1a promoter after Flp-dependent recombination.
Depositing lab: Patricia Jensen. Publication: Natural locus coeruleus dynamics during feeding. Sciolino NR, Hsiang M, Mazzone CM, Wilson LR, Plummer NW, Amin J, Smith KG, McGee CA, Fry SA, Yang CX, Powell JM, Bruchas MR, Kravitz AV, Cushman JD, Krashes MJ, Cui G, Jensen P. Sci Adv. 2022 Aug 19;8(33):eabn9134. doi: 10.1126/sciadv.abn9134. Epub 2022 Aug 19. PubMed 35984878.
Backbone
  Vector backbone: pAAV-Ef1a-fDIO
  Backbone manufacturer: Addgene # 55641
  Backbone size w/o insert (bp): 6323
  Total vector size (bp): 6965
  Modifications to backbone: EYFP cDNA removed by AscI-NheI double digest
  Vector type: Mammalian Expression, AAV
Growth in bacteria
  Bacterial resistance: Ampicillin, 100 μg/mL
  Growth temperature: 37°C
  Growth strain: NEB Stable
  Copy number: High Copy
Gene/Insert
  Gene/Insert name: GCaMP6f
  Species: Synthetic
  Insert size (bp): 1371
  Promoter: Ef1a
  Tag / fusion protein: His Tag (N terminal on insert)
  Cloning method: Restriction Enzyme; 5′ cloning site AscI (destroyed during cloning); 3′ cloning site NheI (destroyed during cloning)
  Sequencing primers: 5′ CACCCACACAAAGGAAAAGGGCC; 3′ GCAATAGCATGATACAAAGG
Resource information
  A portion of this plasmid was derived from a plasmid made by: GCaMP6f cDNA was obtained as a NotI-BglII fragment from Addgene #40755. Vector backbone was derived from Addgene # 55641.
Terms and licenses: Academic/Nonprofit Terms; Industry Terms: Not Available to Industry
How to cite: pAAV-Ef1a-fDIO-GCaMP6f was a gift from Patricia Jensen (Addgene plasmid # 128315 ; http://n2t.net/addgene:128315 ; RRID:Addgene_128315) For viral preps, please replace (Addgene plasmid # 128315) in the above sentence with: (Addgene viral prep # 128315-AAV1)
